>Addgene plasmid #191618 | pXD70LacZ2-Pdadh-LacZ | addgene full sequence | sequence record 375754 | Addgene NGS Result
TGCCCCTGCTGCCGCCAAGCTTGCTGGGGCTTTTCTTTTTCAAATAAAACGAAAGGCTCAGTCGAAAGAC
TGGGCCTTTCGTTTTATCTGTTGTTTGTCGGTGAACGCTCTCTACTAGAGGAGCTCATGCCGGCGGCACC
TCGCTAACGGATTCACCACTCCAAGAATTGGAGCCAATCAATTCTTGCGGAGAACTGTGAATGCGCAAAC
CAACCCTTGGCAGAACATATCCATCGCGTCCGCCATCTCCAGCAGCCGCACGCGGCGCATCTCGGGCCGC
GTTGCTGGCGTTTTTCCATAGGCTCCGCCCCCCTGACGAGCATCACAAAAATCGACGCTCAAGTCAGAGG
TGGCGAAACCCGACAGGACTATAAAGATACCAGGCGTTTCCCCCTGGAAGCTCCCTCGTGCGCTCTCCTG
TTCCGACCCTGCCGCTTACCGGATACCTGTCCGCCTTTCTCCCTTCGGGAAGCGTGGCGCTTTCTCATAG
CTCACGCTGTAGGTATCTCAGTTCGGTGTAGGTCGTTCGCTCCAAGCTGGGCTGTGTGCACGAACCCCCC
GTTCAGCCCGACCGCTGCGCCTTATCCGGTAACTATCGTCTTGAGTCCAACCCGGTAAGACACGACTTAT
CGCCACTGGCAGCAGCCACTGGTAACAGGATTAGCAGAGCGAGGTATGTAGGCGGTGCTACAGAGTTCTT
GAAGTGGTGGCCTAACTACGGCTACACTAGAAGGACAGTATTTGGTATCTGCGCTCTGCTGAAGCCAGTT
ACCTTCGGAAAAAGAGTTGGTAGCTCTTGATCCGGCAAACAAACCACCGCTGGTAGCGGTGGTTTTTTTG
TTTGCAAGCAGCAGATTACGCGCAGAAAAAAAGGATCTCAAGAAGATCCTTTGATCTTTTCTACGGGGTC
TGACGCTCAGTGGAACGAAAACTCACGTTAAGGGATTTTGGTCATGAGATTATCAAAAAGGATCTTCACC
TAGATCCTTTTAAATTAAAAATGAAGTTTTAAATCAATCTAAAGTATATATGAGTAAACTTGGTCTGACA
GTTACCAATGCTTAATCAGTGAGGCACCTATCTCAGCGATCTGTCTATTTCGTTCATCCATAGTTGCCTG
ACTCCCCGTCGTGTAGATAACTACGATACGGGAGGGCTTACCATCTGGCCCCAGTGCTGCAATGATACCG
CGAGACCCACGCTCACCGGCTCCAGATTTATCAGCAATAAACCAGCCAGCCGGAAGGGCCGAGCGCAGAA
GTGGTCCTGCAACTTTATCCGCCTCCATCCAGTCTATTAATTGTTGCCGGGAAGCTAGAGTAAGTAGTTC
GCCAGTTAATAGTTTGCGCAACGTTGTTGCCATTGCTGCAGGCATCGTGGTGTCACGCTCGTCGTTTGGT
ATGGCTTCATTCAGCTCCGGTTCCCAACGATCAAGGCGAGTTACATGATCCCCCATGTTGTGCAAAAAAG
CGGTTAGCTCCTTCGGTCCTCCGATCGTTGTCAGAAGTAAGTTGGCCGCAGTGTTATCACTCATGGTTAT
GGCAGCACTGCATAATTCTCTTACTGTCATGCCATCCGTAAGATGCTTTTCTGTGACTGGTGAGTACTCA
ACCAAGTCATTCTGAGAATAGTGTATGCGGCGACCGAGTTGCTCTTGCCCGGCGTCAACACGGGATAATA
CCGCGCCACATAGCAGAACTTTAAAAGTGCTCATCATTGGAAAACGTTCTTCGGGGCGAAAACTCTCAAG
GATCTTACCGCTGTTGAGATCCAGTTCGATGTAACCCACTCGTGCACCCAACTGATCTTCAGCATCTTTT
ACTTTCACCAGCGTTTCTGGGTGAGCAAAAACAGGAAGGCAAAATGCCGCAAAAAAGGGAATAAGGGCGA
CACGGAAATGTTGAATACTCATACTCTTCCTTTTTCAATATTATTGAAGCATTTATCAGGGTTATTGTCT
CATGAGCGGATACATATTTGAATGTATTTAGAAAAATAAACAAATAGGGGTTCCGCGCACATTTCCCCGA
AAAGTGCCACCTGACGTCTAAGAAACCATTATTATCATGACATTAACCTATAAAAATAGGCGTATCACGA
GGCCCTTTCGTCTTCAAGGCGAAAAAACCCCGCCGAAGCGGGGTTTTTTGCGAAATATAATGACCCTCTT
GATAACCCAAGAGGGCATTTTTTAGGAACGGTTATTTGATTATTAATCCGGCGGCAACTGAAACGATTCG
GATCCTGTATTACTATTCTGAATTCGCGGCCGCTTCTAGATGCCCCACCCCCTGTGAGCCCGTACATAAC
GTCGCTCGCGCCGACCCCTCTGTCGACGGGTTCGATTATACGGAAAAGATGAGCGGCCCTCTTTGAGGAA
ACTATTCTAGTTTCAGAATAATTTATGACCTACGGTTAAAGTTTCCCCAGTTCAAAGCACTATCGAATTT
TTCATGATCACAAGATCATAAGAATTTATGATGCGGTCGAACCTGCTTTCCAACCTTTGGACGATGCTCT
GCACCCCCTCGCATCCGTATGGTCGGCCCAAGCGACACGGGGACTTTGCACCGGTTCGGAGCCCGAGGCT
TCACCCGGCAGCCCCCCTCCCCGATCGCACGAACGAAGACGAGCAAGACGAGAACGAGGAGAAAGAAGGA
GGAGGAGTATGACCATGATTACGGATTCACTGGCCGTCGTTTTACAACGTCGTGACTGGGAAAACCCTGG
CGTTACCCAACTTAATCGCCTTGCAGCACATCCCCCTTTCGCCAGCTGGCGTAATAGCGAAGAGGCCCGC
ACCGATCGCCCTTCCCAACAGTTGCGCAGCCTGAATGGCGAATGGCGCTTTGCCTGGTTTCCGGCACCAG
AAGCGGTGCCGGAAAGCTGGCTGGAGTGCGATCTTCCTGAGGCCGATACTGTCGTCGTCCCCTCAAACTG
GCAGATGCACGGTTACGATGCGCCCATCTACACCAACGTGACCTATCCCATTACGGTCAATCCGCCGTTT
GTTCCCACGGAGAATCCGACGGGTTGTTACTCGCTCACATTTAATGTTGATGAAAGCTGGCTACAGGAAG
GCCAGACGCGAATTATTTTTGATGGCGTTAACTCGGCGTTTCATCTGTGGTGCAACGGGCGCTGGGTCGG
TTACGGCCAGGACAGTCGTTTGCCGTCTGAATTTGACCTGAGCGCATTTTTACGCGCCGGAGAAAACCGC
CTCGCGGTGATGGTGCTGCGCTGGAGTGACGGCAGTTATCTGGAAGATCAGGATATGTGGCGGATGAGCG
GCATTTTCCGTGACGTCTCGTTGCTGCATAAACCGACTACACAAATCAGCGATTTCCATGTTGCCACTCG
CTTTAATGATGATTTCAGCCGCGCTGTACTGGAGGCTGAAGTTCAGATGTGCGGCGAGTTGCGTGACTAC
CTACGGGTAACAGTTTCTTTATGGCAGGGTGAAACGCAGGTCGCCAGCGGCACCGCGCCTTTCGGCGGTG
AAATTATCGATGAGCGTGGTGGTTATGCCGATCGCGTCACACTACGTCTGAACGTCGAAAACCCGAAACT
GTGGAGCGCCGAAATCCCGAATCTCTATCGTGCGGTGGTTGAACTGCACACCGCCGACGGCACGCTGATT
GAAGCAGAAGCCTGCGATGTCGGTTTCCGCGAGGTGCGGATTGAAAATGGTCTGCTGCTGCTGAACGGCA
AGCCGTTGCTGATTCGAGGCGTTAACCGTCACGAGCATCATCCTCTGCATGGTCAGGTCATGGATGAGCA
GACGATGGTGCAGGATATCCTGCTGATGAAGCAGAACAACTTTAACGCCGTGCGCTGTTCGCATTATCCG
AACCATCCGCTGTGGTACACGCTGTGCGACCGCTACGGCCTGTATGTGGTGGATGAAGCCAATATTGAAA
CCCACGGCATGGTGCCAATGAATCGTCTGACCGATGATCCGCGCTGGCTACCGGCGATGAGCGAACGCGT
AACGCGAATGGTGCAGCGCGATCGTAATCACCCGAGTGTGATCATCTGGTCGCTGGGGAATGAATCAGGC
CACGGCGCTAATCACGACGCGCTGTATCGCTGGATCAAATCTGTCGATCCTTCCCGCCCGGTGCAGTATG
AAGGCGGCGGAGCCGACACCACGGCCACCGATATTATTTGCCCGATGTACGCGCGCGTGGATGAAGACCA
GCCCTTCCCGGCTGTGCCGAAATGGTCCATCAAAAAATGGCTTTCGCTACCTGGAGAGACGCGCCCGCTG
ATCCTTTGCGAATACGCCCACGCGATGGGTAACAGTCTTGGCGGTTTCGCTAAATACTGGCAGGCGTTTC
GTCAGTATCCCCGTTTACAGGGCGGCTTCGTCTGGGACTGGGTGGATCAGTCGCTGATTAAATATGATGA
AAACGGCAACCCGTGGTCGGCTTACGGCGGTGATTTTGGCGATACGCCGAACGATCGCCAGTTCTGTATG
AACGGTCTGGTCTTTGCCGACCGCACGCCGCATCCAGCGCTGACGGAAGCAAAACACCAGCAGCAGTTTT
TCCAGTTCCGTTTATCCGGGCAAACCATCGAAGTGACCAGCGAATACCTGTTCCGTCATAGCGATAACGA
GCTCCTGCACTGGATGGTGGCGCTGGATGGTAAGCCGCTGGCAAGCGGTGAAGTGCCTCTGGATGTCGCT
CCACAAGGTAAACAGTTGATTGAACTGCCTGAACTACCGCAGCCGGAGAGCGCCGGGCAACTCTGGCTCA
CAGTACGCGTAGTGCAACCGAACGCGACCGCATGGTCAGAAGCCGGGCACATCAGCGCCTGGCAGCAGTG
GCGTCTGGCGGAAAACCTCAGTGTGACGCTCCCCGCCGCGTCCCACGCCATCCCGCATCTGACCACCAGC
GAAATGGATTTTTGCATCGAGCTGGGTAATAAGCGTTGGCAATTTAACCGCCAGTCAGGCTTTCTTTCAC
AGATGTGGATTGGCGATAAAAAACAACTGCTGACGCCGCTGCGCGATCAGTTCACCCGTGCACCGCTGGA
TAACGACATTGGCGTAAGTGAAGCGACCCGCATTGACCCTAACGCCTGGGTCGAACGCTGGAAGGCGGCG
GGCCATTACCAGGCCGAAGCAGCGTTGTTGCAGTGCACGGCAGATACACTTGCTGATGCGGTGCTGATTA
CGACCGCTCACGCGTGGCAGCATCAGGGGAAAACCTTATTTATCAGCCGGAAAACCTACCGGATTGATGG
TAGTGGTCAAATGGCGATTACCGTTGATGTTGAAGTGGCGAGCGATACACCGCATCCGGCGCGGATTGGC
CTGAACTGCCAGCTGGCGCAGGTAGCAGAGCGGGTAAACTGGCTCGGATTAGGGCCGCAAGAAAACTATC
CCGACCGCCTTACTGCCGCCTGTTTTGACCGCTGGGATCTGCCATTGTCAGACATGTATACCCCGTACGT
CTTCCCGAGCGAAAACGGTCTGCGCTGCGGGACGCGCGAATTGAATTATGGCCCACACCAGTGGCGCGGC
GACTTCCAGTTCAACATCAGCCGCTACAGTCAACAGCAACTGATGGAAACCAGCCATCGCCATCTGCTGC
ACGCGGAAGAAGGCACATGGCTGAATATCGACGGTTTCCATATGGGGATTGGTGGCGACGACTCCTGGAG
CCCGTCAGTATCGGCGGAATTCCAGCTGAGCGCCGGTCGCTACCATTACCAGTTGGTCTGGTGTCAAAAA
TAAACTAGTCGACTCACACTGGCTCACCTTCGGGTGGGCCTTTCTGCGTTTATATACTAGAGAGAGAATA
TAAAAAGCCAGATTATTAATCCGGCTTTTTTATTATTTAATTCCTGTTATAAAAAAAGGATCAATTTTGA
ACTCTCTCCCAAAGTTGATCCCTTAACGATCTAAAACAATTCATCCAGTAAAATATAATATTTTATTTTC
TCCCAATCAGGCTTGATCCCCAGTAAGTCAAAAAATAGCTCGACATACTGTTCTTCCCCGATATCCTCCC
TGATCGACCGGACGCAGAAGGCAATGTCATACCACTTGTCCGCCCTGCCGCTTCTCCCAAGATCAATAAA
GCCACTTACTTTGCCATCTTTCACAAAGATGTTGCTGTCTCCCAGGTCGCCGTGGGAAAAGACAAGTTCC
TCTTCGGGCTTTTCCGTCTTTAAAAAATCATACAGCTCGCGCGGATCTTTAAATGGAGTGTCTTCTTCCC
AGTTTTCGCAATCCACATCGGCCAGATCGTTATTCAGTAAGTAATCCAATTCGGCTAAGCGGCTGTCTAA
GCTATTCGTATAGGGACAATCCGATATGTCGATGGAGTGAAAGAGCCTGATGCACTCCGCATACAGCTCG
ATAATCTTTTCAGGGCTTTGTTCATCTTCATACTCTTCCGAGCAAAGGACGCCATCGGCCTCACTCATGA
GCAGATTGCTCCAGCCATCATGCCGTTCAAAGTGCAGGACCTTTGGAACAGGCAGCTTTCCTTCCAGCCA
TAGCATCATGTCCTTTTCCCGTTCCACATCATAGGTGGTCCCTTTATACCGGCTGTCCGTCATTTTTAAA
TATAGGTTTTCATTTTCTCCCACCAGCTTATATACCTTAGCAGGAGACATTCCTTCCGTATCTTTTACGC
AGCGGTATTTTTCGATCAGTTTTTTCAATTCCGGTGATATTCTCATTTTAGCCATTTATTATTTCCTTCC
TCTTTTCTACAGTATTTAAAGATACCCCAAGAAGCTAATTATAACAAGACGAACTCCAATTCACTGTTCC
TTGCATTCTAAAACCTTAAATACCAGAAAACAGCTTTTTCAAAGTTGTTTTCAAAGTTGGCGTATAACAT
AGTATCGACGGAGCCGATTTTGAAACCACAATTATGATAGAATTTACAAGCTATAAGGTTATTGTCCTGG
GTTTCAAGCATTAGTCCATGCAAGTTTTTATGCTTTGCCCATTCTATAGATATATTGATAAGAAGACTGG
AATGCCCGCTCCGCCGGGATTATTCGAAAGCGCATCGTCCAAGCGAGACCGTCTGCATTCGGAAATCTCG
GCCGGTTCGCGCCGAGGAAGCCCATCTGGCTGCATCCCAAATCGACACACAACGCACGGAGGCCCCGGCG
ATCGCCGGGGCCTCCGAATCATGCGCATCGTGGAAGCGAAGCTCCGCAAAAAACCCCGCTTCAGCGGGGT
TTTTTCGCGTCGCACCTCCTTGTCGTGTATTACAGGTACTACTATAACACATCATCTAGCCCGCCCGCGA
TACGTCCTCTGCGGTGCAGCGTGGTCGCGGTTCCACGCATCCGCCGCCCGCTGCGCATCGCGCAGCACGT
CATTAAGGCTCTGTTGCCTTGGCTGTTCCCTGCGCATCAGATATTCGAGCGGGCGCGATATTCGACTTCT
AAGCTCTTCCACTTTGATTCGCATTCCCGCAACTCCTGCTCTGATGCGGCTCGCGAGTCCATCGCACTTA
ACAACGATGTTATCGAGGATTGCGCCGCGCTCAGCTTTTCCCGCAGCTTCCCAGCCCCGAACCTCGGTAG
CGATGGGTTGAAGCTCTCCAATGTCTCGCGCAACTCCGTCCGCTCGTTGCCGAAGACACTCCAATCGGTC
TTGCTCATCTTCGATATCGAGCTTCACGTCCTCGAGCTGGCTGTCAAGCTCGGCAAGGTCACCCTCCTTG
TCGGCAATCTCGGTAACAAGCTCTGCCTTACGCGTTTCGGCATCATTCAGTAAAGCGGCGGCTTCTTCCC
TAGCCGCCGCGACGATTCGCGCCGCTTCGTCCTTCGCAGGTTCAACCACGGCCTTATCGACCGCACAGCG
TACCTTGTCGATATCCACGGACTTGTCCGTGTATACACGCTGCGCCCGCGTCTCCTCGTCAAGCTCGATT
GCAGGGCGGTAGCCCATGCGCCCCTCTAGGTAATCCCCAAGCTCCTTGTGCATGCTCCGGTAGAAGCTGC
GGGGGCACATCTGCTTGTAGTTGAACCGTCCATCTAGGATGGGCGTGAACGGCACGTGCATGTGGTCGCG
GGCGGGCGTGCCATCCTTCAACACCTCGTCCTTGTGGACGTACCCGCCCATCATGTTCTCGATGCCGAAC
TTCTTCGACAGGTACCAGTACGTGAGACGGAAGAACCTGTCCTCATCGCCCTTGCGCACATTGTCGGGAA
GCGTCACAACAACGTCAGCCATAACGACCGCATCCTTGCGCGTGGCACGCTTCCCTGCGGCCTTCTGGGC
CTCGTTCACGCGCTCGATGCGGCTCTCCACCGTGCCCCAGTTCGGCTCGCCATCGCGCGGCTCCACGCGC
CCCACAACGAGCTTGCCGTCCTTGTTCGTGTAGTGGCCGACCACCAAGTCGTTCTTGATGCGCTCGGGGT
CGATGTTGTCGCGCTCCAGGCTGCTGCGGTCGCGGCGGTAGTGGGCAAGCATGTGCCCGACCGATGGAGC
CTTGTATTTCGCGATGTGAGCCATGGAAACCTCCGAACCGTACAGACTTAATCGACTAAAGTCTAGCACG
TTAGACCTTAGCTACGCTAAGGACGTGGCAGGGCCAGCCCTGCACCCGCTCGGGCGTTCCCCCCGAGACC
CCCCAGCCCTTGCCCGTTCGCGGCTTCGCTCACGGCCCTCGGGCCATCGGCGCGAGCGCCGAACGGAGGG
ACTTCGCCCCTCCGAACCACCCCTCAATCTACCTGCGGTTCGGCACACGGCACACGGCACTATTAGGGGG
GCCGTCGTAGTGGCCCCCCTGTGGTCATTTGTCATTTGTCATTTGTCACATTATTTTTCGGACACATTAT
TTTTCGGACGTAGTTAGCGAAAAATAATGAGCCGCCCGATTCTGCAGGTCTCATCCAGTCGAGACACGGG
CAAGGAAAGGGTCGATGGAGCAGAGCGTCCATCGACCCTTAATCAAGTCTGGTCTATTCGGTTGGCCGTC
GCGTCAATTCCGCAATCCGTGAACGAGTCGGCTTAGATCTGCGCGAGCGCAGACCACGCCGCCCCGTAGT
CACGCATTGCTGCATTGACCCGACTACTCTTTGGCACCTGACTGTTCCACGCACTTGCGCTTACGTTCGG
CGTTCAGATAGTTCCCGCGACAATAGCGCTCGAGAATCGAGTTGTACCCCACGATGATTTCGCGGTACTG
CTCGGGAAACTCCCTCAGCGCCGCAGCCGTGAAATCGTTGATGGTCTCGAACCTCTCGCACATGATGAAG
CCGACCAACTCGAAGAGCATGTCCTGCTTGTCCTTAGTCGAGAGCTGTTCGAGCTGACCAATGTCGAAGT
TGTTTCCCTCGATGCGTGCTTCGACCGGATACAGCTCCTTGCCCTTCTTGCGACAGGAAGCCGTGTCGTG
AATCAGATAGTCATACGCATGCCTGATGTTGTTGATTGGCTCGGCTGACGAACAGCACTTCTTGCCGTCC
GCGCTCAATCGGTTCAAGACGTTGATGATTGCCTTGCGTGTCGTGTTGCCGCCCCAGACAACAATGACGT
GCGCATGCGTCTTGCGCTGCTTGCTCTTCTGGTCATGGTCTATGTCGTGAACCGCATAAGCGAAAGGCAC
TTGAAGAATGTCGTCTATCTCGTCCTGCCAGTCATCGCGCATGTTCTCTGGGTAGCAGATGCCCTCCCAG
AGCTTCACCTTCGTCTCGCCAGCGTTTGCCGCCATGCTATAATCTCCTTGTCTCGAA
Features (pLannotate 1.2.2; 9 found; start..end, strand, type, name):
     41..112     +  terminator     rrnB T1 terminator: transcription terminator T1 from the E. coli rrnB gene
    293..881     -  rep_origin     ori: high-copy-number ColE1/pMB1/pBR322/pUC origin of replication
   1052..1912    -  CDS            AmpR: β-lactamase; bla; confers resistance to ampicillin, carbenicillin, and related antibiotics
   1913..2017    -  promoter       AmpR promoter: bla
   2260..2279    +  misc_feature   BioBrick prefix: BioBrick prefix for parts that start with "ATG"
   2669..5740    +  CDS            lacZ: BGAL_ECOLI - Experimental evidence at protein level: Swiss-Prot protein existence level 1. From Escherichia coli (strain K12).
   5761..5788    +  terminator     T7Te terminator: phage T7 early transcription terminator
   5911..6705    -  CDS            KanR: aminoglycoside phosphotransferase; aphA-3; confers resistance to kanamycin
   6801..7016    -  CDS            satA (fragment): STA_BACSU - Also known as yyaR. Experimental evidence at protein level: Swiss-Prot protein existence level 1. Involved in resistance to streptothricin, a broad-spectrum antibiotic produced by streptomycetes. Detoxifies streptothricin via acetylation of the beta amino group of the first beta-lysyl moiety of streptothricin. From Bacillus subtilis (strain 168).
