[The description below was written by a language model from this plasmid's Addgene catalogue record and pLannotate feature annotations shown in this document.]
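Description:
pXD70LacZ2-Pdadh-LacZ is a 9.7 kb bacterial shuttle plasmid built on the pXD69m2 backbone and designed to move between E. coli and the human gut actinobacterium Eggerthella lenta. In E. coli it is maintained at high copy through a ColE1/pUC-type origin and carries two selectable markers: an AmpR β-lactamase gene with its own bla promoter, and an aphA-3 aminoglycoside phosphotransferase conferring kanamycin resistance. The catalogue entry highlights kanamycin resistance as the shuttle plasmid's marker. A short fragment matching a streptothricin acetyltransferase gene lies next to KanR and is probably a remnant of the resistance cassette's source rather than a functional marker. The automated annotation leaves roughly the last 2.7 kb of the sequence unlabelled. The replication functions needed in E. lenta may lie there, but the record does not identify them.

The payload is a transcriptional reporter in which the E. coli lacZ gene, encoding β-galactosidase, is placed under Pdadh, the promoter of the E. lenta dopamine dehydroxylase gene. The promoter itself is not annotated, but an unlabelled stretch of about 390 bp sits between a BioBrick prefix and the lacZ start, which is consistent with its expected position. The reporter is followed by a phage T7Te terminator, and an rrnB T1 terminator elsewhere on the backbone helps insulate the cassette from read-through transcription. The construct is suited to measuring Pdadh activity through β-galactosidase output, for example when studying how dopamine dehydroxylase expression is regulated. This matches the associated work on genetic tools and transcriptional regulators in E. lenta.
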