Addgene plasmid #191618: pXD70LacZ2-Pdadh-LacZ
Purpose: E. coli - Eggerthella lenta shuttle plasmid (KanR), Pdadh dopamine dehydroxylase promoter-lacZ
Depositing lab: Emily Balskus. Depositing organization: Harvard University. Publication: Genetic manipulation of the human gut bacterium Eggerthella lenta reveals a widespread family of transcriptional regulators. Dong X, Guthrie BGH, Alexander M, Noecker C, Ramirez L, Glasser NR, Turnbaugh PJ, Balskus EP. Nat Commun. 2022 Dec 9;13(1):7624. doi: 10.1038/s41467-022-33576-3. PubMed 36494336.
Backbone
  Vector backbone: pXD69m2
  Vector type: Bacterial Expression
Growth in bacteria
  Bacterial resistance: Ampicillin and Kanamycin, 100 & 50 μg/mL
  Growth temperature: 37°C
  Growth strain: DH5alpha
  Copy number: High Copy
Gene/Insert
  Gene/Insert name: lacZ
  Species: E. coli
Terms and licenses: Academic/Nonprofit Terms; Industry Terms: Not Available to Industry
How to cite: pXD70LacZ2-Pdadh-LacZ was a gift from Emily Balskus (Addgene plasmid # 191618 ; http://n2t.net/addgene:191618 ; RRID:Addgene_191618)
